Addgene plasmid #67361: pDSHA-ARL8A-Myc
Purpose: Mammalian expression of hArl8 with C-term Myc tag
Depositing lab: Richard Kahn. Depositing organization: Emory University. Publication: Tool box: Plasmids for the expression or knockdown of human ARF Family GTPases (ARF/ARL/SAR) and their co-expression in bacteria with N-myristoyltransferases. Kerr SC, Kahn RA. Cell Logist. 2015 Sep 21;5(3):e1090523. doi: 10.1080/21592799.2015.1090523. eCollection 2015 Jul-Sep. PubMed 27057421.
Backbone
  Vector backbone: pDS_Myc-X
  Vector type: Mammalian Expression
  Selectable markers: Neomycin (select with G418)
Growth in bacteria
  Bacterial resistance: Kanamycin, 50 μg/mL
  Growth temperature: 37°C
  Growth strain: DH5alpha
  Copy number: High Copy
Gene/Insert
  Gene/Insert name: ARL8A (alt name: pRK14n-Myc)
  Species: H. sapiens (human)
  Entrez Gene: ARL8A (a.k.a. ARL10B, GIE2)
  Promoter: CMV
  Tag / fusion protein: Myc (C terminal on backbone)
  Cloning method: Gateway Cloning
  Sequencing primers: 5′ CMV-F; 3′ T7
Terms and licenses: Academic/Nonprofit Terms; Industry Terms: Not Available to Industry
How to cite: pDSHA-ARL8A-Myc was a gift from Richard Kahn (Addgene plasmid # 67361 ; http://n2t.net/addgene:67361 ; RRID:Addgene_67361)
