[The description below was written by a language model from this plasmid's Addgene catalogue record.]
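Description:
pDSHA-ARL8A-Myc is a mammalian expression plasmid built on the pDS_Myc-X backbone and carrying the human ARL8A open reading frame (also known as ARL10B or GIE2), a member of the ARF-like branch of the ARF family of small regulatory GTPases. The insert was introduced by Gateway recombination cloning, so the coding sequence is expected to be flanked by recombination scars. Transcription is driven by the CMV promoter, a strong constitutive viral promoter widely used in cultured mammalian cells. The backbone supplies a Myc epitope fused to the C terminus of ARL8A, which allows the expressed protein to be detected by immunoblotting or immunofluorescence, or pulled down, with anti-Myc antibodies rather than a protein-specific reagent. Although the plasmid name contains "HA", the record lists only the Myc tag and does not describe an HA epitope.

The plasmid is maintained in E. coli as a high-copy construct under kanamycin selection. It also carries a neomycin resistance marker, so transfected mammalian cells can be selected with G418, for example to derive stable lines. No feature table accompanies the record, so the origin of replication, polyadenylation signal and the promoter driving the selection marker are not stated. A T7 site downstream of the insert is implied only by its use as the 3′ sequencing primer. The construct belongs to a collection of plasmids for expression or knockdown of human ARF family GTPases, and is intended for transient or stable expression of epitope-tagged ARL8A in mammalian cells to study its localisation, interactions and function.
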