>Addgene plasmid #67361 | pDSHA-ARL8A-Myc | addgene partial sequence | sequence record 119402 | T7 5'-TAATACGACTCACTATAGGG-3'
ATTAAGGTACCGGGCCCTACAGATCCTCTTCAGAGATGAGTTTCTGCTCCATCTCGAATCGAACCACTTT
GTACAAGAAAGCTGGGTCGCTTCTCCGTGACTTCGAGTGTTGAATAAGCCACTGTAGGGTGATGTCAATG
TTGTCCTTTTCTTTGCAAGAGATGGAGTAGCAGCAGATCTCTCGGTCCTGGATGGCAGACAGATTCATTT
TCTCAATCAGCTCCTTCTCATCCAATGCTCCCGGAAGGTCTCGCTTGTTACCCAGGACTAAGACCGGGAT
GCCCTGCAGCTGAGGTTTGTCCAGTAGGTTGTGGAGCTCGTTCTTAGAGGCCTCAATCTTCTCCTGGTCA
GCAGCATCCACCATGTACACGATGGCGCTCACTCCTCGGCAGTAGCGCTCCCACATGCTGCGGAAACGCG
GCTGTCCCCCAATGTCCCAGAGCTTGATAGTCACATTCCCTTTGGTGATTTTGCGCATGTTGAAACCCAC
GGTGGGGATCATGTCCTCGTTGAACTGTCCTGACGCGATCACGTTGACGAAGGTGGTCTTGCCCGAGTAC
TGAAGCCCGACCAGCGTGAGCTCCATCTCCTCCTTCCAGAATAGGGCCTTGAACCAGTCCAGCAGCTTGT
TGAACAAAGCGATCATGGTTCTATCTCCTTCTAAGCCTGCTTTTTTGTACAAACTTGTTTGATTCGAGTG
TCGACGGTATCGATAAGCTTGATATCGAATTCCTGCAGCCCGGGGGATCCGCCCGGGCTAGAGCGGCCGC
CACCGCGGTGGAGCTCCAGCTTTTGTTCCCTTTAGTGAGGGTTAATTTCGAGCTTGGCGTAATCGCTAGC
GGATCTGACGGTTCACTAAACCAGCTCTGCTTTATATAGACCTCCCACCGTACACGCCTACCGCCCATTT
GCGTCAATGGGGCGGAGT
